Addgene plasmid #10832: pcDNA3 HA Arf1 ActQ71L
Depositing lab: Thomas Roberts. Depositing organization: Dana-Farber Cancer Institute. Publication: DEF-1/ASAP1 is a GTPase-activating protein (GAP) for ARF1 that enhances cell motility through a GAP-dependent mechanism. Furman C, Short SM, Subramanian RR, Zetter BR, Roberts TM. J Biol Chem. 2002 Mar 8. 277(10):7962-9. 10.1074/jbc.M109149200 PubMed 11773070.
Backbone
  Vector backbone: pcDNA3.1
  Backbone manufacturer: Invitrogen
  Backbone size w/o insert (bp): 5428
  Vector type: Mammalian Expression
  Selectable markers: Neomycin (select with G418)
Growth in bacteria
  Bacterial resistance: Ampicillin, 100 μg/mL
  Growth temperature: 37°C
  Growth strain: DH5alpha
  Copy number: High Copy
Gene/Insert
  Gene/Insert name: Arf1 Q71L (alt name: Arf1)
  Species: H. sapiens (human)
  Insert size (bp): 550
  Mutation: Q71L. Defective in GTP hydrolysis. Constitutively active.
  Entrez Gene: ARF1 (a.k.a. PVNH8)
  Tag / fusion protein: HA (C terminal on insert)
  Cloning method: Restriction Enzyme; 5′ cloning site EcoRI (not destroyed); 3′ cloning site XbaI (not destroyed)
  Sequencing primers: 5′ T7; 3′ bGH PA terminator
Resource information
  A portion of this plasmid was derived from a plasmid made by: Richard Klausner
Terms and licenses: Academic/Nonprofit Terms; Industry Terms: Not Available to Industry
How to cite: pcDNA3 HA Arf1 ActQ71L was a gift from Thomas Roberts (Addgene plasmid # 10832 ; http://n2t.net/addgene:10832 ; RRID:Addgene_10832)
