[The description below was written by a language model from this plasmid's Addgene catalogue record and pLannotate feature annotations shown in this document.]
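Description:
pcDNA3 HA Arf1 ActQ71L is a mammalian expression plasmid built on an Invitrogen pcDNA3-family backbone (the catalogue lists pcDNA3.1) that carries human ARF1 with the Q71L substitution. It is propagated in E. coli through a high-copy ColE1/pUC-type origin with ampicillin selection from the β-lactamase gene. An f1 origin is also present for single-stranded DNA production. For selection in mammalian cells, an SV40 enhancer/early promoter drives the neomycin phosphotransferase gene, followed by an SV40 polyadenylation signal, allowing G418 selection of stable transfectants.

The insert, about 550 bp, was cloned between EcoRI and XbaI sites. It sits downstream of the human cytomegalovirus immediate early enhancer and promoter and upstream of the bovine growth hormone polyadenylation signal, giving strong constitutive expression in transfected cells. T7 and SP6 phage promoters flank the cloning region and can serve for in vitro transcription or as sequencing primer sites. The ARF1 open reading frame is followed directly by a short HA epitope sequence, consistent with the recorded C-terminal HA tag, so the protein can be detected or immunoprecipitated with anti-HA antibodies. The annotation matched the coding sequence to a bovine ARF1 reference entry, although the catalogue gives the species as human. Short annotated fragments such as the HIV-1 LTR, ble and lacI hits appear to be partial matches rather than functional elements.

ARF1 is a small GTPase that regulates vesicle budding and coat protein recruitment at the Golgi. The Q71L mutant is defective in GTP hydrolysis and is therefore locked in a constitutively active state. The associated publication concerns an ARF1 GTPase-activating protein and cell motility, and the construct suits studies of ARF1 signalling and membrane trafficking.
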