Features (pLannotate 1.2.2; 22 found; start..end, strand, type, name):
      1..380     +  enhancer       CMV enhancer: human cytomegalovirus immediate early enhancer
    381..584     +  promoter       CMV promoter: human cytomegalovirus (CMV) immediate early promoter
    580..613     +  LTR            5' LTR (truncated) (fragment): truncated 5' long terminal repeat (LTR) from HIV-1
    629..647     +  promoter       T7 promoter: promoter for bacteriophage T7 RNA polymerase
    713..1255    +  CDS            ARF1: ARF1_BOVIN - Experimental evidence at protein level: Swiss-Prot protein existence level 1. GTP-binding protein involved in protein trafficking among different compartments. Modulates vesicle budding and uncoating within the Golgi complex. Deactivation induces the redistribution of the entire Golgi complex to the endoplasmic reticulum, suggesting a crucial role in protein trafficking. In its GTP-bound form, its triggers the association with coat proteins with the Golgi membrane. The hydrolysis of ARF1-bound GTP, which is mediated by ARFGAPs proteins, is required for dissociation of coat protein
   1256..1284    +  CDS            3xHA (fragment): three tandem HA epitope tags
   1357..1375    -  promoter       SP6 promoter: promoter for bacteriophage SP6 RNA polymerase
   1401..1625    +  polyA_signal   bGH poly(A) signal: bovine growth hormone polyadenylation signal
   1629..1650    +  promoter       SV40 promoter (fragment): SV40 enhancer and early promoter
   1671..2099    +  rep_origin     f1 ori (sequence partly withheld): f1 bacteriophage origin of replication; arrow indicates direction of (+) strand synthesis
   2113..2442    +  promoter       SV40 promoter: SV40 enhancer and early promoter
   2509..3300    +  CDS            neo: KKA2_KLEPN - Also known as kan, nptII. Experimental evidence at protein level: Swiss-Prot protein existence level 1. Resistance to kanamycin, neomycin, paromomycin, ribostamycin, butirosin and gentamicin B. From Klebsiella pneumoniae.
   3324..3482    +  CDS            ble (fragment): BLE_KLEPN - Experimental evidence at protein level: Swiss-Prot protein existence level 1. Binding protein with a strong affinity to the bleomycin family of antibiotics. Binds to CL990; an antimitotic-antibiotic compound. From Klebsiella pneumoniae.
   3477..3598    +  polyA_signal   SV40 poly(A) signal: SV40 polyadenylation signal
   3671..3687    -  protein_bind   lac operator: The lac repressor binds to the lac operator to inhibit transcription in E. coli. This inhibition can be relieved by adding lactose or isopropyl-β-D-thiogalactopyranoside (IPTG). lac repressor encoded by lacI
   3695..3725    -  promoter       lac promoter: promoter for the E. coli lac operon
   3740..3761    -  protein_bind   CAP binding site: CAP binding activates transcription in the presence of cAMP. E. coli catabolite activator protein
   3774..3866    -  CDS            lacI (fragment): lac repressor; lacI; The lac repressor binds to the lac operator to inhibit transcription in E. coli. This inhibition can be relieved by adding lactose or isopropyl-β-D-thiogalactopyranoside (IPTG).
   4049..4637    -  rep_origin     ori: high-copy-number ColE1/pMB1/pBR322/pUC origin of replication
   4808..5668    -  CDS            AmpR: β-lactamase; bla; confers resistance to ampicillin, carbenicillin, and related antibiotics
   5669..5773    -  promoter       AmpR promoter: bla
   5832..5884    -  misc_feature   bom (fragment): basis of mobility region from pBR322
>Addgene plasmid #10832 | pcDNA3 HA Arf1 ActQ71L | addgene full sequence | sequence record 288031 | Addgene NGS Result
GACATTGATTATTGACTAGTTATTAATAGTAATCAATTACGGGGTCATTAGTTCATAGCCCATATATGGA
GTTCCGCGTTACATAACTTACGGTAAATGGCCCGCCTGGCTGACCGCCCAACGACCCCCGCCCATTGACG
TCAATAATGACGTATGTTCCCATAGTAACGCCAATAGGGACTTTCCATTGACGTCAATGGGTGGAGTATT
TACGGTAAACTGCCCACTTGGCAGTACATCAAGTGTATCATATGCCAAGTACGCCCCCTATTGACGTCAA
TGACGGTAAATGGCCCGCCTGGCATTATGCCCAGTACATGACCTTATGGGACTTTCCTACTTGGCAGTAC
ATCTACGTATTAGTCATCGCTATTACCATGGTGATGCGGTTTTGGCAGTACATCAATGGGCGTGGATAGC
GGTTTGACTCACGGGGATTTCCAAGTCTCCACCCCATTGACGTCAATGGGAGTTTGTTTTGGCACCAAAA
TCAACGGGACTTTCCAAAATGTCGTAACAACTCCGCCCCATTGACGCAAATGGGCGGTAGGCGTGTACGG
TGGGAGGTCTATATAAGCAGAGCTCTCTGGCTAACTAGAGAACCCACTGCTTACTGGCTTATCGAAATTA
ATACGACTCACTATAGGGAGACCCAAGCTTGGTACCGAGCTCGGATCCACTAGTAACGGCCGCCAGTGTG
CTGGAATTCCATATGGGGAATATCTTTGCAAACCTCTTCAAGGGCCTTTTTGGCAAAAAAGAAATGCGCA
TTCTCATGGTGGGCCTAGATGCTGCGGGAAAGACCACCATCCTGTACAAACTGAAGCTGGGTGAAATTGT
GACCACCATTCCCACTATTGGCTTCAACGTGGAGACCGTGGAGTACAAGAACATCAGCTTCACTGTGTGG
GACGTGGGTGGCCTGGACAAGATCCGGCCCCTGTGGCGCCACTACTTCCAGAACACACAAGGCCTGATCT
TCGTGGTGGACAGCAATGACAGAGAGCGTGTGAACGAGGCCCGTGAGGAGCTCATGAGGATGCTGGCCGA
GGACGAGCTCCGGGATGCTGTCCTCCTGGTGTTCGCCAACAAGCAGGACCTCCCCAACGCCATGAATGCG
GCCGAGATCACAGACAAGCTGGGGCTGCACTCACTACGCCACAGGAACTGGTACATTCAGGCCACCTGCG
CCACCAGCGGCGACGGGCTCTATGAAGGACTGGACTGGCTGTCCAATCAGCTCCGGAACCAGAAGTACCC
ATACGATGTTCCAGATTACGCTTAATAGTCTAGACAGCTGAGATCTGATATCCATCACACTGGCGGCCGC
TCGAGCATGCATCTAGAGGGCCCTATTCTATAGTGTCACCTAAATGCTAGAGCTCGCTGATCAGCCTCGA
CTGTGCCTTCTAGTTGCCAGCCATCTGTTGTTTGCCCCTCCCCCGTGCCTTCCTTGACCCTGGAAGGTGC
CACTCCCACTGTCCTTTCCTAATAAAATGAGGAAATTGCATCGCATTGTCTGAGTAGGTGTCATTCTATT
CTGGGGGGTGGGGTGGGGCAGGACAGCAAGGGGGAGGATTGGGAAGACAATAGCAGGCATGCTGGGGATG
CGGTGGGCTCTATGGCTTCTGAGGCGGAAAGAACCAGCTGGGGCTCTAGGGGGTATCCCC
[124 nt withheld, positions 1671-1794]
C
[91 nt withheld, positions 1796-1886]
A
[49 nt withheld, positions 1888-1936]
CCTTTGACGTTGGAGTCCACGTTCTTT
[37 nt withheld, positions 1964-2000]
ACCCTATCTCGGTCTATTCTTTTGATTTATAAGGGATTTTGCCGATTTCGGCCTATTGGTTAAAAAATGA
GCTGATTTAACAAAAATTTAACGCGAATTAATTCTGTGGAATGTGTGTCAGTTAGGGTGTGGAAAGTCCC
CAGGCTCCCCAGCAGGCAGAAGTATGCAAAGCATGCATCTCAATTAGTCAGCAACCAGGTGTGGAAAGTC
CCCAGGCTCCCCAGCAGGCAGAAGTATGCAAAGCATGCATCTCAATTAGTCAGCAACCATAGTCCCGCCC
CTAACTCCGCCCATCCCGCCCCTAACTCCGCCCAGTTCCGCCCATTCTCCGCCCCATGGCTGACTAATTT
TTTTTATTTATGCAGAGGCCGAGGCCGCCTCTGCCTCTGAGCTATTCCAGAAGTAGTGAGGAGGCTTTTT
TGGAGGCCTAGGCTTTTGCAAAAAGCTCCCGGGAGCTTGTATATCCATTTTCGGATCTGATCAAGAGACA
GGATGAGGATCGTTTCGCATGATTGAACAAGATGGATTGCACGCAGGTTCTCCGGCCGCTTGGGTGGAGA
GGCTATTCGGCTATGACTGGGCACAACAGACAATCGGCTGCTCTGATGCCGCCGTGTTCCGGCTGTCAGC
GCAGGGGCGCCCGGTTCTTTTTGTCAAGACCGACCTGTCCGGTGCCCTGAATGAACTGCAGGACGAGGCA
GCGCGGCTATCGTGGCTGGCCACGACGGGCGTTCCTTGCGCAGCTGTGCTCGACGTTGTCACTGAAGCGG
GAAGGGACTGGCTGCTATTGGGCGAAGTGCCGGGGCAGGATCTCCTGTCATCTCACCTTGCTCCTGCCGA
GAAAGTATCCATCATGGCTGATGCAATGCGGCGGCTGCATACGCTTGATCCGGCTACCTGCCCATTCGAC
CACCAAGCGAAACATCGCATCGAGCGAGCACGTACTCGGATGGAAGCCGGTCTTGTCGATCAGGATGATC
TGGACGAAGAGCATCAGGGGCTCGCGCCAGCCGAACTGTTCGCCAGGCTCAAGGCGCGCATGCCCGACGG
CGAGGATCTCGTCGTGACCCATGGCGATGCCTGCTTGCCGAATATCATGGTGGAAAATGGCCGCTTTTCT
GGATTCATCGACTGTGGCCGGCTGGGTGTGGCGGACCGCTATCAGGACATAGCGTTGGCTACCCGTGATA
TTGCTGAAGAGCTTGGCGGCGAATGGGCTGACCGCTTCCTCGTGCTTTACGGTATCGCCGCTCCCGATTC
GCAGCGCATCGCCTTCTATCGCCTTCTTGACGAGTTCTTCTGAGCGGGACTCTGGGGTTCGAAATGACCG
ACCAAGCGACGCCCAACCTGCCATCACGAGATTTCGATTCCACCGCCGCCTTCTATGAAAGGTTGGGCTT
CGGAATCGTTTTCCGGGACGCCGGCTGGATGATCCTCCAGCGCGGGGATCTCATGCTGGAGTTCTTCGCC
CACCCCAACTTGTTTATTGCAGCTTATAATGGTTACAAATAAAGCAATAGCATCACAAATTTCACAAATA
AAGCATTTTTTTCACTGCATTCTAGTTGTGGTTTGTCCAAACTCATCAATGTATCTTATCATGTCTGTAT
ACCGTCGACCTCTAGCTAGAGCTTGGCGTAATCATGGTCATAGCTGTTTCCTGTGTGAAATTGTTATCCG
CTCACAATTCCACACAACATACGAGCCGGAAGCATAAAGTGTAAAGCCTGGGGTGCCTAATGAGTGAGCT
AACTCACATTAATTGCGTTGCGCTCACTGCCCGCTTTCCAGTCGGGAAACCTGTCGTGCCAGCTGCATTA
ATGAATCGGCCAACGCGCGGGGAGAGGCGGTTTGCGTATTGGGCGCTCTTCCGCTTCCTCGCTCACTGAC
TCGCTGCGCTCGGTCGTTCGGCTGCGGCGAGCGGTATCAGCTCACTCAAAGGCGGTAATACGGTTATCCA
CAGAATCAGGGGATAACGCAGGAAAGAACATGTGAGCAAAAGGCCAGCAAAAGGCCAGGAACCGTAAAAA
GGCCGCGTTGCTGGCGTTTTTCCATAGGCTCCGCCCCCCTGACGAGCATCACAAAAATCGACGCTCAAGT
CAGAGGTGGCGAAACCCGACAGGACTATAAAGATACCAGGCGTTTCCCCCTGGAAGCTCCCTCGTGCGCT
CTCCTGTTCCGACCCTGCCGCTTACCGGATACCTGTCCGCCTTTCTCCCTTCGGGAAGCGTGGCGCTTTC
TCATAGCTCACGCTGTAGGTATCTCAGTTCGGTGTAGGTCGTTCGCTCCAAGCTGGGCTGTGTGCACGAA
CCCCCCGTTCAGCCCGACCGCTGCGCCTTATCCGGTAACTATCGTCTTGAGTCCAACCCGGTAAGACACG
ACTTATCGCCACTGGCAGCAGCCACTGGTAACAGGATTAGCAGAGCGAGGTATGTAGGCGGTGCTACAGA
GTTCTTGAAGTGGTGGCCTAACTACGGCTACACTAGAAGAACAGTATTTGGTATCTGCGCTCTGCTGAAG
CCAGTTACCTTCGGAAAAAGAGTTGGTAGCTCTTGATCCGGCAAACAAACCACCGCTGGTAGCGGTGGTT
TTTTTGTTTGCAAGCAGCAGATTACGCGCAGAAAAAAAGGATCTCAAGAAGATCCTTTGATCTTTTCTAC
GGGGTCTGACGCTCAGTGGAACGAAAACTCACGTTAAGGGATTTTGGTCATGAGATTATCAAAAAGGATC
TTCACCTAGATCCTTTTAAATTAAAAATGAAGTTTTAAATCAATCTAAAGTATATATGAGTAAACTTGGT
CTGACAGTTACCAATGCTTAATCAGTGAGGCACCTATCTCAGCGATCTGTCTATTTCGTTCATCCATAGT
TGCCTGACTCCCCGTCGTGTAGATAACTACGATACGGGAGGGCTTACCATCTGGCCCCAGTGCTGCAATG
ATACCGCGAGACCCACGCTCACCGGCTCCAGATTTATCAGCAATAAACCAGCCAGCCGGAAGGGCCGAGC
GCAGAAGTGGTCCTGCAACTTTATCCGCCTCCATCCAGTCTATTAATTGTTGCCGGGAAGCTAGAGTAAG
TAGTTCGCCAGTTAATAGTTTGCGCAACGTTGTTGCCATTGCTACAGGCATCGTGGTGTCACGCTCGTCG
TTTGGTATGGCTTCATTCAGCTCCGGTTCCCAACGATCAAGGCGAGTTACATGATCCCCCATGTTGTGCA
AAAAAGCGGTTAGCTCCTTCGGTCCTCCGATCGTTGTCAGAAGTAAGTTGGCCGCAGTGTTATCACTCAT
GGTTATGGCAGCACTGCATAATTCTCTTACTGTCATGCCATCCGTAAGATGCTTTTCTGTGACTGGTGAG
TACTCAACCAAGTCATTCTGAGAATAGTGTATGCGGCGACCGAGTTGCTCTTGCCCGGCGTCAATACGGG
ATAATACCGCGCCACATAGCAGAACTTTAAAAGTGCTCATCATTGGAAAACGTTCTTCGGGGCGAAAACT
CTCAAGGATCTTACCGCTGTTGAGATCCAGTTCGATGTAACCCACTCGTGCACCCAACTGATCTTCAGCA
TCTTTTACTTTCACCAGCGTTTCTGGGTGAGCAAAAACAGGAAGGCAAAATGCCGCAAAAAAGGGAATAA
GGGCGACACGGAAATGTTGAATACTCATACTCTTCCTTTTTCAATATTATTGAAGCATTTATCAGGGTTA
TTGTCTCATGAGCGGATACATATTTGAATGTATTTAGAAAAATAAACAAATAGGGGTTCCGCGCACATTT
CCCCGAAAAGTGCCACCTGACGTCGACGGATCGGGAGATCTCCCGATCCCCTATGGTGCACTCTCAGTAC
AATCTGCTCTGATGCCGCATAGTTAAGCCAGTATCTGCTCCCTGCTTGTGTGTTGGAGGTCGCTGAGTAG
TGCGCGAGCAAAATTTAAGCTACAACAAGGCAAGGCTTGACCGACAATTGCATGAAGAATCTGCTTAGGG
TTAGGCGTTTTGCGCTGCTTCGCGATGTACGGGCCAGATATACGCGTT
