>Addgene plasmid #10832 | pcDNA3 HA Arf1 ActQ71L | addgene partial sequence | sequence record 17828 | T7 5'-TAATACGACTCACTATAGGG-3'
TAGTACGGCCGCCAGTGTGCTGGAATTCCATATGGGGAATATCTTTGCAAACCTCTTCAAGGGCCTTTTT
GGCAAAAAAGAAATGCGCATTCTCATGGTGGGCCTAGATGCTGCGGGAAAGACCACCATCCTGTACAAAC
TGAAGCTGGGTGAAATTGTGACCACCATTCCCACTATTGGCTTCAACGTGGAGACCGTGGAGTACAAGAA
CATCAGCTTCACTGTGTGGGACGTGGGTGGCCTGGACAAGATCCGGCCCCTGTGGCGCCACTACTTCCAG
AACACACAAGGCCTGATCTTCGTGGTGGACAGCAATGACAGAGAGCGTGTGAACGAGGCCCGTGAGGAGC
TCATGAGGATGCTGGCCGAGGACGAGCTCCGGGATGCTGTCCTCCTGGTGTTCGCCAACAAGCAGGACCT
CCCCAACGCCATGAATGCGGCCGAGATCACAGACAAGCTGGGGCTGCACTCACTACGCCACAGGAACTGG
TACATTCAGGCCACCTGCGCCACCAGCGGCGACGGGCTCTATGAAGGACTGGACTGGCTGTCCAATCAGC
TCCGGAACCAGAAGTACCCATACGATGTTCCAGATTACGCTTAATAGTCTAGACAGCTGAGATCTGATAT
CCATCACACTGGCGGCCGCTCGAGCATGCATCTAGAGGGCCCTATTCTATAGTGTCACCTAAATGCTAGA
GCTCGCTGATCAGCCTCGACTGTGCCTTCTAGTTGCCAGCCATCTGTTGTTTGCCCCTCCCCCGTGCCTT
CCTTGACCCTGGGAGGTGCCACTCCCACTGTCCTTTCCTAATAAAATGAGGAAATTGCATCGCATTGTCT
GAGTAGGTGTCATTCTATTCTGGGGGGTGGGGGTGGGGCAGGACAGCAAGGGGGAGGATTGGGA
